Addgene plasmid #127002: pJUMP19-T7pro_P
Purpose: Basic Part P- Promoter (non-constitutive); T7 promoter; recognized by T7 polymerase
Depositing lab: Chris French. Depositing organization: University of Edinburgh. Publication: Joint universal modular plasmids (JUMP): a flexible vector platform for synthetic biology. Valenzuela-Ortega M, French C. Synth Biol (Oxf). 2021 Feb 2;6(1):ysab003. doi: 10.1093/synbio/ysab003. eCollection 2021. PubMed 33623824.
Backbone
  Vector backbone: pJUMP19-Pac
  Backbone manufacturer: Backbone derived from SEVA.
  Vector type: Bacterial Expression, Synthetic Biology
Growth in bacteria
  Bacterial resistance: Ampicillin, 100 μg/mL
  Growth temperature: 37°C
  Growth strain: JM109
  Copy number: Low Copy
Gene/Insert
  Gene/Insert name: Part T7 promoter_P
  Species: Synthetic
  Mutation: None
  Cloning method: Restriction Enzyme; 5′ cloning site Unknown (unknown if destroyed)
Terms and licenses: Academic/Nonprofit Terms; Industry Terms: Not Available to Industry
Depositor comments: Please visit https://www.biorxiv.org/content/10.1101/799585v1 for bioRxiv preprint.
How to cite: pJUMP19-T7pro_P was a gift from Chris French (Addgene plasmid # 127002 ; http://n2t.net/addgene:127002 ; RRID:Addgene_127002)
