[The description below was written by a language model from this plasmid's Addgene catalogue record and pLannotate feature annotations shown in this document.]
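Description:
pJUMP19-T7pro_P is a basic "P" (promoter) part plasmid from the Joint Universal Modular Plasmids (JUMP) synthetic biology platform, built in the pJUMP19-Pac backbone, which is derived from the SEVA vector series. It is a bacterial plasmid of about 3.9 kb that is maintained in E. coli under ampicillin selection, conferred by a TEM-type bla gene with its own promoter and followed by the fd terminator. Replication relies on a ColE1/pMB1-type origin accompanied by the bom region and the rop gene. Rop restrains copy number, which agrees with the catalogue listing of the plasmid as low copy. An incP oriT is also annotated, so the plasmid could in principle be mobilised by conjugation when transfer functions are supplied in trans. A short mbeC fragment appears to be a remnant of the ColE1-type mobilisation region.

The stored part is the synthetic bacteriophage T7 promoter, a non-constitutive promoter that is active only where T7 RNA polymerase is present. It sits between a BioBrick prefix and suffix, which suits it to standardised assembly into larger transcription units. The exact cloning sites are not recorded. Immediately downstream, the feature table shows a T7 gene 10 ribosome binding site, a green fluorescent protein coding sequence (annotated as yEGFP) and the lambda t0 terminator. This layout suggests that the inserted promoter could drive a fluorescent readout in a T7 polymerase-expressing host, although the record does not say this is the purpose. An rrnB T1 terminator lies upstream of the part site and insulates it from read-through transcription. The plasmid mainly serves as a source of the T7 promoter part for modular construction of inducible bacterial expression cassettes.
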