Features (pLannotate 1.2.2; 15 found; start..end, strand, type, name):
     39..60      +  misc_feature   BioBrick prefix: BioBrick prefix for parts that do not start with "ATG"
     86..104     +  promoter       T7 promoter: promoter for bacteriophage T7 RNA polymerase
    130..150     +  misc_feature   BioBrick suffix: universal suffix for all parts
    178..198     +  RBS            RBS: efficient ribosome binding site from bacteriophage T7 gene 10 (Olins and Rangwala, 1989)
    206..925     +  CDS            yEGFP: yEGFP is a fluorescent protein published in 1997.
    965..1059    +  terminator     lambda t0 terminator: transcription terminator from phage lambda
   1132..1223    +  promoter       AmpR promoter: bla
   1224..2081    +  CDS            bla: BLAT_ECOLX - Experimental evidence at protein level: Swiss-Prot protein existence level 1. TEM-type are the most prevalent beta-lactamases in enterobacteria; they hydrolyze the beta-lactam bond in susceptible beta-lactam antibiotics, thus conferring resistance to penicillins and cephalosporins. TEM-3 and TEM-4 are capable of hydrolyzing cefotaxime and ceftazidime. TEM-5 is capable of hydrolyzing ceftazidime. TEM-6 is capable of hydrolyzing ceftazidime and aztreonam. TEM-8/CAZ-2, TEM- 16/CAZ-7 and TEM-24/CAZ-6 are markedly active against ceftazidime. IRT- 4 shows resistance to beta-lactamase in
   2088..2127    +  terminator     fd terminator: central terminator from bacteriophage fd (Otsuka and Kunisawa, 1982)
   2274..2382    +  oriT           oriT: incP origin of transfer
   2418..3006    +  rep_origin     ori: high-copy-number ColE1/pMB1/pBR322/pUC origin of replication
   3192..3332    -  misc_feature   bom: basis of mobility region from pBR322
   3434..3625    -  CDS            rop: Rop protein, which maintains plasmids at low copy number; rop
   3666..3776    +  CDS            mbeC (fragment): MBEC_ECOLX - Experimental evidence at protein level: Swiss-Prot protein existence level 1. Required for efficient mobilization of ColE1 plasmid and is thus essential to promote the specific transfer of the plasmid during conjugation. Probably functions by inducing DNA bending, helping the MbeA relaxase to melt the DNA around the nic site and cleave the phosphodiester bond. Binds specifically double-stranded DNA (dsDNA) containing the ColE1 oriT but does not recognize the inverted repeat (IR). From Escherichia coli.
   3805..3891    -  terminator     rrnB T1 terminator: Escherichia coli rrnB; transcription terminator T1 from the E. coli rrnB gene
>Addgene plasmid #127002 | pJUMP19-T7pro_P | addgene full sequence | sequence record 248167 | Addgene NGS Result
TTAATTAAGGAGTTTTGCAGGTGCACCTGCTTTTCGCTGAATTCGCGGCCGCTTCTAGAGGGTCTGCGAT
GTTTGGTCTCTGGAGTAATACGACTCACTATAGGGTACTTGAGACCTTTCATCGCGACCTACTAGTAGCG
GCCGCTGCAGGGAGTAACTTCTGACTGAGTTGCATACTTGTTTAACTTTAAGAAGGAGATATACAATGGT
AGCCCGTAAAGGAGAAGAACTTTTCACTGGAGTTGTCCCAATTCTTGTTGAATTAGATGGTGATGTTAAT
GGGCACAAATTTTCTGTCAGTGGAGAGGGTGAAGGTGATGCAACATACGGAAAACTTACCCTTAAATTTA
TTTGCACTACTGGAAAACTACCTGTTCCATGGCCAACACTTGTCACTACTTTCGGTTATGGTGTTCAATG
CTTTGCGAGATACCCAGATCATATGAAACAGCATGACTTTTTCAAGAGTGCCATGCCCGAAGGTTATGTA
CAGGAAAGAACTATATTTTTCAAAGATGACGGGAACTACAAGACACGTGCTGAAGTCAAGTTTGAAGGTG
ATACCCTTGTTAATAGAATCGAGTTAAAAGGTATTGATTTTAAAGAAGATGGAAACATTCTTGGACACAA
ATTGGAATACAACTATAACTCACACAATGTATACATCATGGCAGACAAACAAAAGAATGGAATCAAAGTT
AACTTCAAAATTAGACACAACATTGAAGATGGAAGCGTTCAACTAGCAGACCATTATCAACAAAATACTC
CAATTGGCGATGGCCCTGTCCTTTTACCAGACAACCATTACCTGTCCACACAATCTGCCCTTTCGAAAGA
TCCCAACGAAAAGAGAGATCACATGGTCCTTCTTGAGTTTGTAACAGCTGCTGGGATTACACATGGCATG
GATGAACTATACAAAGGTTCGTAACTTCTGACTGAGTTGCACGCTCTAGTCTTGGACTCCTGTTGATAGA
TCCAGTAATGACCTCAGAACTCCATCTGGATTTGTTCAGAACGCTCGGTTGCCGCCGGGCGTTTTTTATT
GGTGAGAATCCAGGGGTCCCCAATAATTACGATTTAAATTAGTAGCCCGCCTAATGAGCGGGCTTTTTTT
TAATTCCCCTATTTGTTTATTTTTCTAAATACATTCAAATATGTATCCGCTCATGAGACAATAACCCTGA
TAAATGCTTCAATAATATTGAAAAAGGAAGAGTATGAGCATTCAGCATTTTCGTGTGGCGCTGATTCCGT
TTTTTGCGGCGTTTTGCCTGCCGGTGTTTGCGCATCCGGAAACCCTGGTGAAAGTGAAAGATGCGGAAGA
TCAACTGGGTGCGCGCGTGGGCTATATTGAACTGGATCTGAACAGCGGCAAAATTCTGGAATCTTTTCGT
CCGGAAGAACGTTTTCCGATGATGAGCACCTTTAAAGTGCTGCTGTGCGGTGCGGTTCTGAGCCGTGTGG
ATGCGGGCCAGGAACAACTGGGCCGTCGTATTCATTATAGCCAGAACGATCTGGTGGAATATAGCCCGGT
GACCGAAAAACATCTGACCGATGGCATGACCGTGCGTGAACTGTGCAGCGCGGCGATTACCATGAGCGAT
AACACCGCGGCGAACCTGCTGCTGACGACCATTGGCGGTCCGAAAGAACTGACCGCGTTTCTGCATAACA
TGGGCGATCATGTGACCCGTCTGGATCGTTGGGAACCGGAACTGAACGAAGCGATTCCGAACGATGAACG
TGATACCACCATGCCGGCAGCAATGGCGACCACCCTGCGTAAACTGCTGACGGGTGAGCTGCTGACCCTG
GCAAGCCGCCAGCAACTGATTGATTGGATGGAAGCGGATAAAGTGGCGGGTCCGCTGCTGCGTAGCGCGC
TGCCGGCTGGCTGGTTTATTGCGGATAAAAGCGGTGCGGGCGAACGTGGCAGCCGTGGCATTATTGCGGC
GCTGGGCCCGGATGGTAAACCGAGCCGTATTGTGGTGATTTATACCACCGGCAGCCAGGCGACGATGGAT
GAACGTAACCGTCAGATTGCGGAAATTGGCGCGAGCCTGATTAAACATTGGTAAACCGATACAATTAAAG
GCTCCTTTTGGAGCCTTTTTTTTTGGACGACCCTTGTCCTTTTCCGCTGCATAACCCTGCTTCGGGGTCA
TTATAGCGATTTTTTCGGTATATCCATCCTTTTTCGCACGATATACAGGATTTTGCCAAAGGGTTCGTGT
AGACTTTCCTTGGTGTATCCAACGGCGTCAGCCGGGCAGGATAGGTGAAGTAGGCCCACCCGCGAGCGGG
TGTTCCTTCTTCACTGTCCCTTATTCGCACCTGGCGGTGCTCAACGGGAATCCTGCTCTGCGAGGCTGGC
CGTAGGCCGGCCCCGTAGAAAAGATCAAAGGATCTTCTTGAGATCCTTTTTTTCTGCGCGTAATCTGCTG
CTTGCAAACAAAAAAACCACCGCTACCAGCGGTGGTTTGTTTGCCGGATCAAGAGCTACCAACTCTTTTT
CCGAAGGTAACTGGCTTCAGCAGAGCGCAGATACCAAATACTGTCCTTCTAGTGTAGCCGTAGTTAGGCC
ACCACTTCAAGAACTCTGTAGCACCGCCTACATACCTCGCTCTGCTAATCCTGTTACCAGTGGCTGCTGC
CAGTGGCGATAAGTCGTGTCTTACCGGGTTGGACTCAAGACGATAGTTACCGGATAAGGCGCAGCGGTCG
GGCTGAACGGGGGGTTCGTGCACACAGCCCAGCTTGGAGCGAACGACCTACACCGAACTGAGATACCTAC
AGCGTGAGCTATGAGAAAGCGCCACGCTTCCCGAAGGGAGAAAGGCGGACAGGTATCCGGTAAGCGGCAG
GGTCGGAACAGGAGAGCGCACGAGGGAGCTTCCAGGGGGAAACGCCTGGTATCTTTATAGTCCTGTCGGG
TTTCGCCACCTCTGACTTGAGCGTCGATTTTTGTGATGCTCGTCAGGGGGGCGGAGCCTATGGAAAAACG
CCAGCAACGCGGCCTTTTTACGGTTCCTGGCCTTTTGCTGGCCTTTTGCTCACATGTTCTTTCCTGCGTT
ATCCCCTGATTCTGTGGATAACCGTATTACCGCCTTTGAGTGAGCTGATACCGCTCGCCGCAGCCGAACG
ACCGAGCGCAGCGAGTCAGTGAGCGAGGAAGCGGAAGAGCGCCTGATGCGGTATTTTCTCCTTACGCATC
TGTGCGGTATTTCACACCGCATATGGTGCACTCTCAGTACAATCTGCTCTGATGCCGCATAGTTAAGCCA
GTATACACTCCGCTATCGCTACGTGACTGGGTCATGGCTGCGCCCCGACACCCGCCAACACCCGCTGACG
CGCCCTGACGGGCTTGTCTGCTCCCGGCATCCGCTTACAGACAAGCTGTGACAGTCTCCGGGAGCTGCAT
GTGTCAGAGGTTTTCACCGTCATCACCGAAACGCGCGAGGCAGCTGCGGTAAAGCTCATCAGCGTGGTCG
TGCAGCGATTCACAGATGTCTGCCTGTTCATCCGCGTCCAGCTCGTTGAGTTTCTCCAGAAGCGTTAATG
TCTGGCTTCTGATAAAGCGGGCCATGTTAAGGGCGGTTTTTTCCTGTTTGGTCACTGATGCCTCCGTGTA
AGGGGGATTTCTGTTCATGGGGGTAATGATACCGATGAAACGAGAGAGGATGCTCACGATACGGGTTACT
GATGATGAACATGCCCGGTTACTGGAACGTTGTGAGGGTAAACAACTGGCGGTATGGATGCGGCGGGGGC
GCGCCCAGCTGTCTAGGGCGGCGGATTTGTCCTACTCAGGAGAGCGTTCACCGACAAACAACAGATAAAA
CGAAAGGCCCAGTCTTTCGACTGAGCCTTTCGTTTTATTTGATGCCT
